>Addgene plasmid #116346 | pHAGE-ERBB2-R226S | addgene full sequence | sequence record 250646 | Addgene NGS Result
TGGAAGGGCTAATTCACTCCCAAAGAAGACAAGATATCCTTGATCTGTGGATCTACCACACACAAGGCTA
CTTCCCTGATTAGCAGAACTACACACCAGGGCCAGGGGTCAGATATCCACTGACCTTTGGATGGTGCTAC
AAGCTAGTACCAGTTGAGCCAGATAAGGTAGAAGAGGCCAATAAAGGAGAGAACACCAGCTTGTTACACC
CTGTGAGCCTGCATGGGATGGATGACCCGGAGAGAGAAGTGTTAGAGTGGAGGTTTGACAGCCGCCTAGC
ATTTCATCACGTGGCCCGAGAGCTGCATCCGGAGTACTTCAAGAACTGCTGATATCGAGCTTGCTACAAG
GGACTTTCCGCTGGGGACTTTCCAGGGAGGCGTGGCCTGGGCGGGACTGGGGAGTGGCGAGCCCTCAGAT
CCTGCATATAAGCAGCTGCTTTTTGCCTGTACTGGGTCTCTCTGGTTAGACCAGATCTGAGCCTGGGAGC
TCTCTGGCTAACTAGGGAACCCACTGCTTAAGCCTCAATAAAGCTTGCCTTGAGTGCTTCAAGTAGTGTG
TGCCCGTCTGTTGTGTGACTCTGGTAACTAGAGATCCCTCAGACCCTTTTAGTCAGTGTGGAAAATCTCT
AGCAGTGGCGCCCGAACAGGGACTTGAAAGCGAAAGGGAAACCAGAGGAGCTCTCTCGACGCAGGACTCG
GCTTGCTGAAGCGCGCACGGCAAGAGGCGAGGGGCGGCGACTGGTGAGTACGCCAAAAATTTTGACTAGC
GGAGGCTAGAAGGAGAGAGATGGGTGCGAGAGCGTCAGTATTAAGCGGGGGAGAATTAGATCGCGATGGG
AAAAAATTCGGTTAAGGCCAGGGGGAAAGAAAAAATATAAATTAAAACATATAGTATGGGCAAGCAGGGA
GCTAGAACGATTCGCAGTTAATCCTGGCCTGTTAGAAACATCAGAAGGCTGTAGACAAATACTGGGACAG
CTACAACCATCCCTTCAGACAGGATCAGAAGAACTTAGATCATTATATAATACAGTAGCAACCCTCTATT
GTGTGCATCAAAGGATAGAGATAAAAGACACCAAGGAAGCTTTAGACAAGATAGAGGAAGAGCAAAACAA
AAGTAAGACCACCGCACAGCAAGCGGCCGGCCGCTGATCTTCAGACCTGGAGGAGGAGATATGAGGGACA
ATTGGAGAAGTGAATTATATAAATATAAAGTAGTAAAAATTGAACCATTAGGAGTAGCACCCACCAAGGC
AAAGAGAAGAGTGGTGCAGAGAGAAAAAAGAGCAGTGGGAATAGGAGCTTTGTTCCTTGGGTTCTTGGGA
GCAGCAGGAAGCACTATGGGCGCAGCGTCAATGACGCTGACGGTACAGGCCAGACAATTATTGTCTGGTA
TAGTGCAGCAGCAGAACAATTTGCTGAGGGCTATTGAGGCGCAACAGCATCTGTTGCAACTCACAGTCTG
GGGCATCAAGCAGCTCCAGGCAAGAATCCTGGCTGTGGAAAGATACCTAAAGGATCAACAGCTCCTGGGG
ATTTGGGGTTGCTCTGGAAAACTCATTTGCACCACTGCTGTGCCTTGGAATGCTAGTTGGAGTAATAAAT
CTCTGGAACAGATTTGGAATCACACGACCTGGATGGAGTGGGACAGAGAAATTAACAATTACACAAGCTT
AATACACTCCTTAATTGAAGAATCGCAAAACCAGCAAGAAAAGAATGAACAAGAATTATTGGAATTAGAT
AAATGGGCAAGTTTGTGGAATTGGTTTAACATAACAAATTGGCTGTGGTATATAAAATTATTCATAATGA
TAGTAGGAGGCTTGGTAGGTTTAAGAATAGTTTTTGCTGTACTTTCTATAGTGAATAGAGTTAGGCAGGG
ATATTCACCATTATCGTTTCAGACCCACCTCCCAACCCCGAGGGGACCCGACAGGCCCGAAGGAATAGAA
GAAGAAGGTGGAGAGAGAGACAGAGACAGATCCATTCGATTAGTGAACGGATCTCGACGGTATCGCCGAA
TTCACAAATGGCAGTATTCATCCACAATTTTAAAAGAAAAGGGGGGATTGGGGGGTACAGTGCAGGGGAA
AGAATAGTAGACATAATAGCAACAGACATACAAACTAAAGAATTACAAAAACAAATTACAAAAATTCAAA
ATTTTCGGGTTTATTACAGGGACAGCAGAGATCCAGTTTGGACTAGTCGTGAGGCTCCGGTGCCCGTCAG
TGGGCAGAGCGCACATCGCCCACAGTCCCCGAGAAGTTGGGGGGAGGGGTCGGCAATTGAACCGGTGCCT
AGAGAAGGTGGCGCGGGGTAAACTGGGAAAGTGATGTCGTGTACTGGCTCCGCCTTTTTCCCGAGGGTGG
GGGAGAACCGTATATAAGTGCAGTAGTCGCCGTGAACGTTCTTTTTCGCAACGGGTTTGCCGCCAGAACA
CAGGTAAGTGCCGTGTGTGGTTCCCGCGGGCCTGGCCTCTTTACGGGTTATGGCCCTTGCGTGCCTTGAA
TTACTTCCACCTGGCTGCAGTACGTGATTCTTGATCCCGAGCTTCGGGTTGGAAGTGGGTGGGAGAGTTC
GAGGCCTTGCGCTTAAGGAGCCCCTTCGCCTCGTGCTTGAGTTGAGGCCTGGCCTGGGCGCTGGGGCCGC
CGCGTGCGAATCTGGTGGCACCTTCGCGCCTGTCTCGCTGCTTTCGATAAGTCTCTAGCCATTTAAAATT
TTTGATGACCTGCTGCGACGCTTTTTTTCTGGCAAGATAGTCTTGTAAATGCGGGCCAAGATCTGCACAC
TGGTATTTCGGTTTTTGGGGCCGCGGGCGGCGACGGGGCCCGTGCGTCCCAGCGCACATGTTCGGCGAGG
CGGGGCCTGCGAGCGCGGCCACCGAGAATCGGACGGGGGTAGTCTCAAGCTGGCCGGCCTGCTCTGGTGC
CTGGCCTCGCGCCGCCGTGTATCGCCCCGCCCTGGGCGGCAAGGCTGGCCCGGTCGGCACCAGTTGCGTG
AGCGGAAAGATGGCCGCTTCCCGGCCCTGCTGCAGGGAGCTCAAAATGGAGGACGCGGCGCTCGGGAGAG
CGGGCGGGTGAGTCACCCACACAAAGGAAAAGGGCCTTTCCGTCCTCAGCCGTCGCTTCATGTGACTCCA
CGGAGTACCGGGCGCCGTCCAGGCACCTCGATTAGTTCTCGAGCTTTTGGAGTACGTCGTCTTTAGGTTG
GGGGGAGGGGTTTTATGCGATGGAGTTTCCCCACACTGAGTGGGTGGAGACTGAAGTTAGGCCAGCTTGG
CACTTGATGTAATTCTCCTTGGAATTTGCCCTTTTTGAGTTTGGATCTTGGTTCATTCTCAAGCCTCAGA
CAGTGGTTCAAAGTTTTTTTCTTCCATTTCAGGTGTCGTGAAGCGGCCCTGCAGATATCAACAAGTTTGT
ACAAAAAAGCAGGCACCATGGAGCTGGCGGCCTTGTGCCGCTGGGGGCTCCTCCTCGCCCTCTTGCCCCC
CGGAGCCGCGAGCACCCAAGTGTGCACCGGCACAGACATGAAGCTGCGGCTCCCTGCCAGTCCCGAGACC
CACCTGGACATGCTCCGCCACCTCTACCAGGGCTGCCAGGTGGTGCAGGGAAACCTGGAACTCACCTACC
TGCCCACCAATGCCAGCCTGTCCTTCCTGCAGGATATCCAGGAGGTGCAGGGCTACGTGCTCATCGCTCA
CAACCAAGTGAGGCAGGTCCCACTGCAGAGGCTGCGGATTGTGCGAGGCACCCAGCTCTTTGAGGACAAC
TATGCCCTGGCCGTGCTAGACAATGGAGACCCGCTGAACAATACCACCCCTGTCACAGGGGCCTCCCCAG
GAGGCCTGCGGGAGCTGCAGCTTCGAAGCCTCACAGAGATCTTGAAAGGAGGGGTCTTGATCCAGCGGAA
CCCCCAGCTCTGCTACCAGGACACGATTTTGTGGAAGGACATCTTCCACAAGAACAACCAGCTGGCTCTC
ACACTGATAGACACCAACCGCTCTCGGGCCTGCCACCCCTGTTCTCCGATGTGTAAGGGCTCCCGCTGCT
GGGGAGAGAGTTCTGAGGATTGTCAGAGCCTGACGCGCACTGTCTGTGCCGGTGGCTGTGCCAGCTGCAA
GGGGCCACTGCCCACTGACTGCTGCCATGAGCAGTGTGCTGCCGGCTGCACGGGCCCCAAGCACTCTGAC
TGCCTGGCCTGCCTCCACTTCAACCACAGTGGCATCTGTGAGCTGCACTGCCCAGCCCTGGTCACCTACA
ACACAGACACGTTTGAGTCCATGCCCAATCCCGAGGGCCGGTATACATTCGGCGCCAGCTGTGTGACTGC
CTGTCCCTACAACTACCTTTCTACGGACGTGGGATCCTGCACCCTCGTCTGCCCCCTGCACAACCAAGAG
GTGACAGCAGAGGATGGAACACAGCGGTGTGAGAAGTGCAGCAAGCCCTGTGCCCGAGTGTGCTATGGTC
TGGGCATGGAGCACTTGCGAGAGGTGAGGGCAGTTACCAGTGCCAATATCCAGGAGTTTGCTGGCTGCAA
GAAGATCTTTGGGAGCCTGGCATTTCTGCCGGAGAGCTTTGATGGGGACCCAGCCTCCAACACTGCCCCG
CTCCAGCCAGAGCAGCTCCAAGTGTTTGAGACTCTGGAAGAGATCACAGGTTACCTATACATCTCAGCAT
GGCCGGACAGCCTGCCTGACCTCAGCGTCTTCCAGAACCTGCAAGTAATCCGGGGACGAATTCTGCACAA
TGGCGCCTACTCGCTGACCCTGCAAGGGCTGGGCATCAGCTGGCTGGGGCTGCGCTCACTGAGGGAACTG
GGCAGTGGACTGGCCCTCATCCACCATAACACCCACCTCTGCTTCGTGCACACGGTGCCCTGGGACCAGC
TCTTTCGGAACCCGCACCAAGCTCTGCTCCACACTGCCAACCGGCCAGAGGACGAGTGTGTGGGCGAGGG
CCTGGCCTGCCACCAGCTGTGCGCCCGAGGGCACTGCTGGGGTCCAGGGCCCACCCAGTGTGTCAACTGC
AGCCAGTTCCTTCGGGGCCAGGAGTGCGTGGAGGAATGCCGAGTACTGCAGGGGCTCCCCAGGGAGTATG
TGAATGCCAGGCACTGTTTGCCGTGCCACCCTGAGTGTCAGCCCCAGAATGGCTCAGTGACCTGTTTTGG
ACCGGAGGCTGACCAGTGTGTGGCCTGTGCCCACTATAAGGACCCTCCCTTCTGCGTGGCCCGCTGCCCC
AGCGGTGTGAAACCTGACCTCTCCTACATGCCCATCTGGAAGTTTCCAGATGAGGAGGGCGCATGCCAGC
CTTGCCCCATCAACTGCACCCACTCCTGTGTGGACCTGGATGACAAGGGCTGCCCCGCCGAGCAGAGAGC
CAGCCCTCTGACGTCCATCATCTCTGCGGTGGTTGGCATTCTGCTGGTCGTGGTCTTGGGGGTGGTCTTT
GGGATCCTCATCAAGCGACGGCAGCAGAAGATCCGGAAGTACACGATGCGGAGACTGCTGCAGGAAACGG
AGCTGGTGGAGCCGCTGACACCTAGCGGAGCGATGCCCAACCAGGCGCAGATGCGGATCCTGAAAGAGAC
GGAGCTGAGGAAGGTGAAGGTGCTTGGATCTGGCGCTTTTGGCACAGTCTACAAGGGCATCTGGATCCCT
GATGGGGAGAATGTGAAAATTCCAGTGGCCATCAAAGTGTTGAGGGAAAACACATCCCCCAAAGCCAACA
AAGAAATCTTAGACGAAGCATACGTGATGGCTGGTGTGGGCTCCCCATATGTCTCCCGCCTTCTGGGCAT
CTGCCTGACATCCACGGTGCAGCTGGTGACACAGCTTATGCCCTATGGCTGCCTCTTAGACCATGTCCGG
GAAAACCGCGGACGCCTGGGCTCCCAGGACCTGCTGAACTGGTGTATGCAGATTGCCAAGGGGATGAGCT
ACCTGGAGGATGTGCGGCTCGTACACAGGGACTTGGCCGCTCGGAACGTGCTGGTCAAGAGTCCCAACCA
TGTCAAAATTACAGACTTCGGGCTGGCTCGGCTGCTGGACATTGACGAGACAGAGTACCATGCAGATGGG
GGCAAGGTGCCCATCAAGTGGATGGCGCTGGAGTCCATTCTCCGCCGGCGGTTCACCCACCAGAGTGATG
TGTGGAGTTATGGTGTGACTGTGTGGGAGCTGATGACTTTTGGGGCCAAACCTTACGATGGGATCCCAGC
CCGGGAGATCCCTGACCTGCTGGAAAAGGGGGAGCGGCTGCCCCAGCCCCCCATCTGCACCATTGATGTC
TACATGATCATGGTCAAATGTTGGATGATTGACTCTGAATGTCGGCCAAGATTCCGGGAGTTGGTGTCTG
AATTCTCCCGCATGGCCAGGGACCCCCAGCGCTTTGTGGTCATCCAGAATGAGGACTTGGGCCCAGCCAG
TCCCTTGGACAGCACCTTCTACCGCTCACTGCTGGAGGACGATGACATGGGGGACCTGGTGGATGCTGAG
GAGTATCTGGTACCCCAGCAGGGCTTCTTCTGTCCAGACCCTGCCCCGGGCGCTGGGGGCATGGTCCACC
ACAGGCACCGCAGCTCATCTACCAGGAGTGGCGGTGGGGACCTGACACTAGGGCTGGAGCCCTCTGAAGA
GGAGGCCCCCAGGTCTCCACTGGCACCCTCCGAAGGGGCTGGCTCCGATGTATTTGATGGTGACCTGGGA
ATGGGGGCAGCCAAGGGGCTGCAAAGCCTCCCCACACATGACCCCAGCCCTCTACAGCGGTACAGTGAGG
ACCCCACAGTACCCCTGCCCTCTGAGACTGATGGCTACGTTGCCCCCCTGACCTGCAGCCCCCAGCCTGA
ATATGTGAACCAGCCAGATGTTCGGCCCCAGCCCCCTTCGCCCCGAGAGGGCCCTCTGCCTGCTGCCCGA
CCTGCTGGTGCCACTCTGGAAAGGCCCAAGACTCTCTCCCCAGGGAAGAATGGGGTCGTCAAAGACGTTT
TTGCCTTTGGGGGTGCCGTGGAGAACCCCGAGTACTTGACACCCCAGGGAGGAGCTGCCCCTCAGCCCCA
CCCTCCTCCTGCCTTCAGCCCAGCCTTCGACAACCTCTATTACTGGGACCAGGACCCACCAGAGCGGGGG
GCTCCACCCAGCACCTTCAAAGGGACACCTACGGCAGAGAACCCAGAGTACCTGGGTCTGGACGTGCCAG
TGTAGAACCCAGCTTTCTTGTACAAAGTGGTGATATCCAATTAACCCTCACTAAAGGAAGTGTTTAATGT
AAGAGAATGAACCCTATAGTGAGTCGTATTACCACCCAACTTTTCTATACAAAGTGGTTGATATCCAGCA
CAGTGGCGGCCGCTCGAGTCTAGAGGGCCCGCGGTTCGAAGGTAAGCCTATCCCTAACCCTCTCCTCGGT
CTCGATTCTACGCGTACCGGTTAGTAATGAGATCCCTCCCCCCCCCCTAACGTTACTGGCCGAAGCCGCT
TGGAATAAGGCCGGTGTGCGTTTGTCTATATGTTATTTTCCACCATATTGCCGTCTTTTGGCAATGTGAG
GGCCCGGAAACCTGGCCCTGTCTTCTTGACGAGCATTCCTAGGGGTCTTTCCCCTCTCGCCAAAGGAATG
CAAGGTCTGTTGAATGTCGTGAAGGAAGCAGTTCCTCTGGAAGCTTCTTGAAGACAAACAACGTCTGTAG
CGACCCTTTGCAGGCAGCGGAACCCCCCACCTGGCGACAGGTGCCTCTGCGGCCAAAAGCCACGTGTATA
AGATACACCTGCAAAGGCGGCACAACCCCAGTGCCACGTTGTGAGTTGGATAGTTGTGGAAAGAGTCAAA
TGGCTCTCCTCAAGCGTATTCAACAAGGGGCTGAAGGATGCCCAGAAGGTACCCCATTGTATGGGATCTG
ATCTGGGGCCTCGGTGCACATGCTTTACATGTGTTTAGTCGAGGTTAAAAAAACGTCTAGGCCCCCCGAA
CCACGGGGACGTGGTTTTCCTTTGAAAAACACGATGATAATATGGCCACACATATGACCGAGTACAAGCC
CACGGTGCGCCTCGCCACCCGCGACGACGTCCCCAGGGCCGTACGCACCCTCGCCGCCGCGTTCGCCGAC
TACCCCGCCACGCGCCACACCGTCGATCCGGACCGCCACATCGAGCGGGTCACCGAGCTGCAAGAACTCT
TCCTCACGCGCGTCGGGCTCGACATCGGCAAGGTGTGGGTCGCGGACGACGGCGCCGCGGTGGCGGTCTG
GACCACGCCGGAGAGCGTCGAAGCGGGGGCGGTGTTCGCCGAGATCGGCCCGCGCATGGCCGAGTTGAGC
GGTTCCCGGCTGGCCGCGCAGCAACAGATGGAAGGCCTCCTGGCGCCGCACCGGCCCAAGGAGCCCGCGT
GGTTCCTGGCCACCGTCGGCGTCTCGCCCGACCACCAGGGCAAGGGTCTGGGCAGCGCCGTCGTGCTCCC
CGGAGTGGAGGCGGCCGAGCGCGCCGGGGTGCCCGCCTTCCTGGAGACCTCCGCGCCCCGCAACCTCCCC
TTCTACGAGCGGCTCGGCTTCACCGTCACCGCCGACGTCGAGGTGCCCGAAGGACCGCGCACCTGGTGCA
TGACCCGCAAGCCCGGTGCCTAAATCGATAGATCCTAATCAACCTCTGGATTACAAAATTTGTGAAAGAT
TGACTGGTATTCTTAACTATGTTGCTCCTTTTACGCTATGTGGATACGCTGCTTTAATGCCTTTGTATCA
TGCTATTGCTTCCCGTATGGCTTTCATTTTCTCCTCCTTGTATAAATCCTGGTTGCTGTCTCTTTATGAG
GAGTTGTGGCCCGTTGTCAGGCAACGTGGCGTGGTGTGCACTGTGTTTGCTGACGCAACCCCCACTGGTT
GGGGCATTGCCACCACCTGTCAGCTCCTTTCCGGGACTTTCGCTTTCCCCCTCCCTATTGCCACGGCGGA
ACTCATCGCCGCCTGCCTTGCCCGCTGCTGGACAGGGGCTCGGCTGTTGGGCACTGACAATTCCGTGGTG
TTGTCGGGGAAATCATCGTCCTTTCCTTGGCTGCTCGCCTGTGTTGCCACCTGGATTCTGCGCGGGACGT
CCTTCTGCTACGTCCCTTCGGCCCTCAATCCAGCGGACCTTCCTTCCCGCGGCCTGCTGCCGGCTCTGCG
GCCTCTTCCGCGTCTTCGCCTTCGCCCTCAGACGAGTCGGATCTCCCTTTGGGCCGCCTCCCCGCCTGAG
ATCCTTTAAGACCAATGACTTACAAGGCAGCTGTAGATCTTAGCCACTTTTTAAAAGAAAAGGGGGGACT
GGAAGGGCTAATTCACTCCCAACGAAGACAAGATCTGCTTTTTGCTTGTACTGGGTCTCTCTGGTTAGAC
CAGATCTGAGCCTGGGAGCTCTCTGGCTAACTAGGGAACCCACTGCTTAAGCCTCAATAAAGCTTGCCTT
GAGTGCTTCAAGTAGTGTGTGCCCGTCTGTTGTGTGACTCTGGTAACTAGAGATCCCTCAGACCCTTTTA
GTCAGTGTGGAAAATCTCTAGCAGTAGTAGTTCATGTCATCTTATTATTCAGTATTTATAACTTGCAAAG
AAATGAATATCAGAGAGTGAGAGGCCCGGGTTAATTAAGGAAAGGGCTAGATCATTCTTGAAGACGAAAG
GGCCTCGTGATACGCCTATTTTTATAGGTTAATGTCATGATAATAATGGTTTCTTAGACGTCAGGTGGCA
CTTTTCGGGGAAATGTGCGCGGAACCCCTATTTGTTTATTTTTCTAAATACATTCAAATATGTATCCGCT
CATGAGACAATAACCCTGATAAATGCTTCAATAATATTGAAAAAGGAAGAGTATGAGTATTCAACATTTC
CGTGTCGCCCTTATTCCCTTTTTTGCGGCATTTTGCCTTCCTGTTTTTGCTCACCCAGAAACGCTGGTGA
AAGTAAAAGATGCTGAAGATCAGTTGGGTGCACGAGTGGGTTACATCGAACTGGATCTCAACAGCGGTAA
GATCCTTGAGAGTTTTCGCCCCGAAGAACGTTTTCCAATGATGAGCACTTTTAAAGTTCTGCTATGTGGC
GCGGTATTATCCCGTGTTGACGCCGGGCAAGAGCAACTCGGTCGCCGCATACACTATTCTCAGAATGACT
TGGTTGAGTACTCACCAGTCACAGAAAAGCATCTTACGGATGGCATGACAGTAAGAGAATTATGCAGTGC
TGCCATAACCATGAGTGATAACACTGCGGCCAACTTACTTCTGACAACGATCGGAGGACCGAAGGAGCTA
ACCGCTTTTTTGCACAACATGGGGGATCATGTAACTCGCCTTGATCGTTGGGAACCGGAGCTGAATGAAG
CCATACCAAACGACGAGCGTGACACCACGATGCCTGTAGCAATGGCAACAACGTTGCGCAAACTATTAAC
TGGCGAACTACTTACTCTAGCTTCCCGGCAACAATTAATAGACTGGATGGAGGCGGATAAAGTTGCAGGA
CCACTTCTGCGCTCGGCCCTTCCGGCTGGCTGGTTTATTGCTGATAAATCTGGAGCCGGTGAGCGTGGGT
CTCGCGGTATCATTGCAGCACTGGGGCCAGATGGTAAGCCCTCCCGTATCGTAGTTATCTACACGACGGG
GAGTCAGGCAACTATGGATGAACGAAATAGACAGATCGCTGAGATAGGTGCCTCACTGATTAAGCATTGG
TAACTGTCAGACCAAGTTTACTCATATATACTTTAGATTGATTTAAAACTTCATTTTTAATTTAAAAGGA
TCTAGGTGAAGATCCTTTTTGATAATCTCATGACCAAAATCCCTTAACGTGAGTTTTCGTTCCACTGAGC
GTCAGACCCCGTAGAAAAGATCAAAGGATCTTCTTGAGATCCTTTTTTTCTGCGCGTAATCTGCTGCTTG
CAAACAAAAAAACCACCGCTACCAGCGGTGGTTTGTTTGCCGGATCAAGAGCTACCAACTCTTTTTCCGA
AGGTAACTGGCTTCAGCAGAGCGCAGATACCAAATACTGTTCTTCTAGTGTAGCCGTAGTTAGGCCACCA
CTTCAAGAACTCTGTAGCACCGCCTACATACCTCGCTCTGCTAATCCTGTTACCAGTGGCTGCTGCCAGT
GGCGATAAGTCGTGTCTTACCGGGTTGGACTCAAGACGATAGTTACCGGATAAGGCGCAGCGGTCGGGCT
GAACGGGGGGTTCGTGCACACAGCCCAGCTTGGAGCGAACGACCTACACCGAACTGAGATACCTACAGCG
TGAGCTATGAGAAAGCGCCACGCTTCCCGAAGGGAGAAAGGCGGACAGGTATCCGGTAAGCGGCAGGGTC
GGAACAGGAGAGCGCACGAGGGAGCTTCCAGGGGGAAACGCCTGGTATCTTTATAGTCCTGTCGGGTTTC
GCCACCTCTGACTTGAGCGTCGATTTTTGTGATGCTCGTCAGGGGGGCGGAGCCTATGGAAAAACGCCAG
CAACGCGGCCTTTTTACGGTTCCTGGCCTTTTGCTGGCCTTTTGCTCACATGTTCTTTCCTGCGTTATCC
CCTGATTCTGTGGATAACCGTATTACCGCCTTTGAGTGAGCTGATACCGCTCGCCGCAGCCGAACGACCG
AGCGCAGCGAGTCAGTGAGCGAGGAAGCGGAAGAGCGCCCAATACGCAAACCGCCTCTCCCCGCGCGTTG
GCCGATTCATTAATGCAGCAAGCTCATGGCTGACTAATTTTTTTTATTTATGCAGAGGCCGAGGCCGCCT
CGGCCTCTGAGCTATTCCAGAAGTAGTGAGGAGGCTTTTTTGGAGGCCTAGGCTTTTGCAAAAAGCTCCC
CGTGGCACGACAGGTTTCCCGACTGGAAAGCGGGCAGTGAGCGCAACGCAATTAATGTGAGTTAGCTCAC
TCATTAGGCACCCCAGGCTTTACACTTTATGCTTCCGGCTCGTATGTTGTGTGGAATTGTGAGCGGATAA
CAATTTCACACAGGAAACAGCTATGACATGATTACGAATTTCACAAATAAAGCATTTTTTTCACTGCATT
CTAGTTGTGGTTTGTCCAAACTCATCAATGTATCTTATCATGTCTGGATCAACTGGATAACTCAAGCTAA
CCAAAATCATCCCAAACTTCCCACCCCATACCCTATTACCACTGCCAATTACCTGTGGTTTCATTTACTC
TAAACCTGTGATTCCTCTGAATTATTTTCATTTTAAAGAAATTGTATTTGTTAAATATGTACTACAAACT
TAGTAGT
Features (pLannotate 1.2.2; 30 found; start..end, strand, type, name):
    377..634     +  LTR            5' LTR (truncated): truncated 5' long terminal repeat (LTR) from HIV-1
    681..806     +  misc_feature   HIV-1 Ψ: packaging signal of human immunodeficiency virus type 1
    790..1128    +  CDS            HIV-1 gag (fragment): gag protein from human immunodeficiency virus 1; gag
   1303..1536    +  misc_feature   RRE: The Rev response element (RRE) of HIV-1 allows for Rev-dependent mRNA export from the nucleus to the cytoplasm.
   1913..2013    +  CDS            Rev (fragment): human immunodeficiency virus 1 (HIV-1) Rev protein; rev; enhances nuclear export of unspliced and incompletely spliced viral mRNAs
   2058..2175    +  misc_feature   cPPT/CTS: central polypurine tract and central termination sequence of HIV-1
   2223..3401    +  promoter       EF-1α promoter: strong constitutive promoter for human elongation factor EF-1α
   3422..3442    +  protein_bind   attB1: mutant version of attB; core recombination site for the Gateway® BP reaction BP Clonase™
   3448..7212    +  CDS            ERBB2: ERBB2_HUMAN - Also known as HER2, MLN19, NEU, NGL. Experimental evidence at protein level: Swiss-Prot protein existence level 1. In the nucleus is involved in transcriptional regulation. Associates with the 5'-TCAAATTC-3' sequence in the PTGS2/COX-2 promoter and activates its transcription. Implicated in transcriptional activation of CDKN1A; the function involves STAT3 and SRC. Involved in the transcription of rRNA genes by RNA Pol I and enhances protein synthesis and cell growth. From Homo sapiens (Human).
   7217..7241    -  protein_bind   attB2: mutant version of attB; recombination site for the Gateway® BP reaction BP Clonase™
   7249..7267    +  promoter       T3 promoter: promoter for bacteriophage T3 RNA polymerase
   7293..7311    -  promoter       T7 promoter: promoter for bacteriophage T7 RNA polymerase
   7317..7335    -  protein_bind   attB4 (fragment): mutant version of attB; core recombination site for the Gateway® BP reaction BP Clonase™
   7391..7432    +  CDS            V5 tag: epitope tag from simian virus 5
   7558..8020    +  misc_feature   IRES: internal ribosome entry site (IRES) of the encephalomyocarditis virus (EMCV)
   8034..8631    +  CDS            PuroR (fragment): puromycin N-acetyltransferase; pac from Streptomyces; confers resistance to puromycin
   8647..9235    +  misc_feature   WPRE: woodchuck hepatitis virus posttranscriptional regulatory element
   9243..9308    +  CDS            nef (fragment): NEF_HV1Z2 - Experimental evidence at protein level: Swiss-Prot protein existence level 1. Extracellular Nef protein targets CD4(+) T-lymphocytes for apoptosis by interacting with CXCR4 surface receptors. From Human immunodeficiency virus type 1 group M subtype D (isolate Z2/CDC-Z34) (HIV-1).
   9310..9543    +  LTR            3' LTR (ΔU3): self-inactivating 3' long terminal repeat (LTR) from HIV-1
   9748..9852    +  promoter       AmpR promoter: bla
   9853..10713   +  CDS            AmpR: β-lactamase; bla; confers resistance to ampicillin, carbenicillin, and related antibiotics
  10884..11472   +  rep_origin     ori: high-copy-number ColE1/pMB1/pBR322/pUC origin of replication
  11655..11709   +  CDS            lacI (fragment): lac repressor; lacI; The lac repressor binds to the lac operator to inhibit transcription in E. coli. This inhibition can be relieved by adding lactose or isopropyl-β-D-thiogalactopyranoside (IPTG).
  11715..11808   +  rep_origin     SV40 ori (fragment): SV40 origin of replication
  11833..11870   +  CDS            lacI (fragment): lac repressor; lacI; The lac repressor binds to the lac operator to inhibit transcription in E. coli. This inhibition can be relieved by adding lactose or isopropyl-β-D-thiogalactopyranoside (IPTG).
  11883..11904   +  protein_bind   CAP binding site: CAP binding activates transcription in the presence of cAMP. E. coli catabolite activator protein
  11919..11949   +  promoter       lac promoter: promoter for the E. coli lac operon
  11953..11975   +  protein_bind   lac operator (fragment): The lac repressor binds to the lac operator to inhibit transcription in E. coli. This inhibition can be relieved by adding lactose or isopropyl-β-D-thiogalactopyranoside (IPTG). lac repressor encoded by lacI
  12007..12090   +  polyA_signal   SV40 poly(A) signal (fragment): SV40 polyadenylation signal
  12257..329     +  CDS            nef (fragment) (across the origin): NEF_HV1BR - Experimental evidence at protein level: Swiss-Prot protein existence level 1. Extracellular Nef protein targets CD4(+) T-lymphocytes for apoptosis by interacting with CXCR4 surface receptors (PubMed:14990729). From Human immunodeficiency virus type 1 group M subtype B (isolate BRU/LAI) (HIV-1).
