[The description below was written by a language model from this plasmid's Addgene catalogue record and pLannotate feature annotations shown in this document.]
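Description:
pHAGE-ERBB2-R226S is an HIV-1-based lentiviral expression plasmid of about 12.3 kb, built on the pHAGE backbone to deliver a point-mutant form of the human receptor tyrosine kinase ERBB2 (HER2/neu) into mammalian cells. It is maintained in E. coli through a high-copy ColE1/pUC-type origin and a β-lactamase gene conferring ampicillin resistance. The viral portion carries a truncated 5' LTR, the Ψ packaging signal with a short gag fragment, the Rev response element for Rev-dependent nuclear export of the genomic RNA, the cPPT/CTS element, and a ΔU3 self-inactivating 3' LTR. Because the plasmid retains only fragments of gag, rev and nef, particle production depends on packaging functions supplied in trans.

Between the LTRs, the constitutive human EF-1α promoter drives the ERBB2 open reading frame carrying the R226S substitution. The insert was introduced by Gateway recombination and is flanked by attB1 and attB2 sites. Downstream lie short T3 and T7 promoter sequences, an attB4 fragment and a V5 epitope tag; the record does not establish whether the V5 tag is translated in frame with ERBB2, so the protein should not be assumed to be tagged. An EMCV IRES then directs translation of puromycin N-acetyltransferase from the same transcript, linking puromycin selection of transduced cells to transgene expression, and a WPRE enhances transcript stability and expression.

The construct comes from a large-scale project functionally annotating somatic mutations found in cancer. It is suited to stable expression of this ERBB2 variant in cell models to assess its effects relative to wild-type or other mutant alleles.
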