Addgene plasmid #116346: pHAGE-ERBB2-R226S
Purpose: Lentiviral expression of ERBB2 R226S
Depositing lab: Gordon Mills & Kenneth Scott. Depositing organization: Baylor College of Medicine. Publication: Systematic Functional Annotation of Somatic Mutations in Cancer. Ng PK, Li J, Jeong KJ, Shao S, Chen H, Tsang YH, Sengupta S, Wang Z, Bhavana VH, Tran R, Soewito S, Minussi DC, Moreno D, Kong K, Dogruluk T, Lu H, Gao J, Tokheim C, Zhou DC, Johnson AM, Zeng J, Ip CKM, Ju Z, Wester M, Yu S, Li Y, Vellano CP, Schultz N, Karchin R, Ding L, Lu Y, Cheung LWT, Chen K, Shaw KR, Meric-Bernstam F, Scott KL, Yi S, Sahni N, Liang H, Mills GB. Cancer Cell. 2018 Mar 12;33(3):450-462.e10. doi: 10.1016/j.ccell.2018.01.021. PubMed 29533785.
Backbone
  Vector backbone: pHAGE
  Vector type: Lentiviral
Growth in bacteria
  Bacterial resistance: Ampicillin, 100 μg/mL
  Growth temperature: 37°C
  Growth strain: Stbl3
  Copy number: High Copy
Gene/Insert
  Gene/Insert name: ERBB2
  Species: H. sapiens (human)
  Mutation: R226S
  Entrez Gene: ERBB2 (a.k.a. CD340, HER-2, HER-2/neu, HER2, MLN 19, MLN-19, NEU, NGL, TKR1, VSCN2, c-ERB-2, c-ERB2, p185(erbB2))
  Cloning method: Gateway Cloning
Terms and licenses: Academic/Nonprofit Terms; Industry Terms: Not Available to Industry
How to cite: pHAGE-ERBB2-R226S was a gift from Gordon Mills & Kenneth Scott (Addgene plasmid # 116346 ; http://n2t.net/addgene:116346 ; RRID:Addgene_116346)
