>Addgene plasmid #116346 | pHAGE-ERBB2-R226S | depositor partial sequence | sequence record 219220 | insert
ATGGAGCTGGCGGCCTTGTGCCGCTGGGGGCTCCTCCTCGCCCTCTTGCCCCCCGGAGCCGCGAGCACCC
AAGTGTGCACCGGCACAGACATGAAGCTGCGGCTCCCTGCCAGTCCCGAGACCCACCTGGACATGCTCCG
CCACCTCTACCAGGGCTGCCAGGTGGTGCAGGGAAACCTGGAACTCACCTACCTGCCCACCAATGCCAGC
CTGTCCTTCCTGCAGGATATCCAGGAGGTGCAGGGCTACGTGCTCATCGCTCACAACCAAGTGAGGCAGG
TCCCACTGCAGAGGCTGCGGATTGTGCGAGGCACCCAGCTCTTTGAGGACAACTATGCCCTGGCCGTGCT
AGACAATGGAGACCCGCTGAACAATACCACCCCTGTCACAGGGGCCTCCCCAGGAGGCCTGCGGGAGCTG
CAGCTTCGAAGCCTCACAGAGATCTTGAAAGGAGGGGTCTTGATCCAGCGGAACCCCCAGCTCTGCTACC
AGGACACGATTTTGTGGAAGGACATCTTCCACAAGAACAACCAGCTGGCTCTCACACTGATAGACACCAA
CCGCTCTCGGGCCTGCCACCCCTGTTCTCCGATGTGTAAGGGCTCCCGCTGCTGGGGAGAGAGTTCTGAG
GATTGTCAGAGCCTGACGCGCACTGTCTGTGCCGGTGGCTGTGCCAGCTGCAAGGGGCCACTGCCCACTG
ACTGCTGCCATGAGCAGTGTGCTGCCGGCTGCACGGGCCCCAAGCACTCTGACTGCCTGGCCTGCCTCCA
CTTCAACCACAGTGGCATCTGTGAGCTGCACTGCCCAGCCCTGGTCACCTACAACACAGACACGTTTGAG
TCCATGCCCAATCCCGAGGGCCGGTATACATTCGGCGCCAGCTGTGTGACTGCCTGTCCCTACAACTACC
TTTCTACGGACGTGGGATCCTGCACCCTCGTCTGCCCCCTGCACAACCAAGAGGTGACAGCAGAGGATGG
AACACAGCGGTGTGAGAAGTGCAGCAAGCCCTGTGCCCGAGTGTGCTATGGTCTGGGCATGGAGCACTTG
CGAGAGGTGAGGGCAGTTACCAGTGCCAATATCCAGGAGTTTGCTGGCTGCAAGAAGATCTTTGGGAGCC
TGGCATTTCTGCCGGAGAGCTTTGATGGGGACCCAGCCTCCAACACTGCCCCGCTCCAGCCAGAGCAGCT
CCAAGTGTTTGAGACTCTGGAAGAGATCACAGGTTACCTATACATCTCAGCATGGCCGGACAGCCTGCCT
GACCTCAGCGTCTTCCAGAACCTGCAAGTAATCCGGGGACGAATTCTGCACAATGGCGCCTACTCGCTGA
CCCTGCAAGGGCTGGGCATCAGCTGGCTGGGGCTGCGCTCACTGAGGGAACTGGGCAGTGGACTGGCCCT
CATCCACCATAACACCCACCTCTGCTTCGTGCACACGGTGCCCTGGGACCAGCTCTTTCGGAACCCGCAC
CAAGCTCTGCTCCACACTGCCAACCGGCCAGAGGACGAGTGTGTGGGCGAGGGCCTGGCCTGCCACCAGC
TGTGCGCCCGAGGGCACTGCTGGGGTCCAGGGCCCACCCAGTGTGTCAACTGCAGCCAGTTCCTTCGGGG
CCAGGAGTGCGTGGAGGAATGCCGAGTACTGCAGGGGCTCCCCAGGGAGTATGTGAATGCCAGGCACTGT
TTGCCGTGCCACCCTGAGTGTCAGCCCCAGAATGGCTCAGTGACCTGTTTTGGACCGGAGGCTGACCAGT
GTGTGGCCTGTGCCCACTATAAGGACCCTCCCTTCTGCGTGGCCCGCTGCCCCAGCGGTGTGAAACCTGA
CCTCTCCTACATGCCCATCTGGAAGTTTCCAGATGAGGAGGGCGCATGCCAGCCTTGCCCCATCAACTGC
ACCCACTCCTGTGTGGACCTGGATGACAAGGGCTGCCCCGCCGAGCAGAGAGCCAGCCCTCTGACGTCCA
TCATCTCTGCGGTGGTTGGCATTCTGCTGGTCGTGGTCTTGGGGGTGGTCTTTGGGATCCTCATCAAGCG
ACGGCAGCAGAAGATCCGGAAGTACACGATGCGGAGACTGCTGCAGGAAACGGAGCTGGTGGAGCCGCTG
ACACCTAGCGGAGCGATGCCCAACCAGGCGCAGATGCGGATCCTGAAAGAGACGGAGCTGAGGAAGGTGA
AGGTGCTTGGATCTGGCGCTTTTGGCACAGTCTACAAGGGCATCTGGATCCCTGATGGGGAGAATGTGAA
AATTCCAGTGGCCATCAAAGTGTTGAGGGAAAACACATCCCCCAAAGCCAACAAAGAAATCTTAGACGAA
GCATACGTGATGGCTGGTGTGGGCTCCCCATATGTCTCCCGCCTTCTGGGCATCTGCCTGACATCCACGG
TGCAGCTGGTGACACAGCTTATGCCCTATGGCTGCCTCTTAGACCATGTCCGGGAAAACCGCGGACGCCT
GGGCTCCCAGGACCTGCTGAACTGGTGTATGCAGATTGCCAAGGGGATGAGCTACCTGGAGGATGTGCGG
CTCGTACACAGGGACTTGGCCGCTCGGAACGTGCTGGTCAAGAGTCCCAACCATGTCAAAATTACAGACT
TCGGGCTGGCTCGGCTGCTGGACATTGACGAGACAGAGTACCATGCAGATGGGGGCAAGGTGCCCATCAA
GTGGATGGCGCTGGAGTCCATTCTCCGCCGGCGGTTCACCCACCAGAGTGATGTGTGGAGTTATGGTGTG
ACTGTGTGGGAGCTGATGACTTTTGGGGCCAAACCTTACGATGGGATCCCAGCCCGGGAGATCCCTGACC
TGCTGGAAAAGGGGGAGCGGCTGCCCCAGCCCCCCATCTGCACCATTGATGTCTACATGATCATGGTCAA
ATGTTGGATGATTGACTCTGAATGTCGGCCAAGATTCCGGGAGTTGGTGTCTGAATTCTCCCGCATGGCC
AGGGACCCCCAGCGCTTTGTGGTCATCCAGAATGAGGACTTGGGCCCAGCCAGTCCCTTGGACAGCACCT
TCTACCGCTCACTGCTGGAGGACGATGACATGGGGGACCTGGTGGATGCTGAGGAGTATCTGGTACCCCA
GCAGGGCTTCTTCTGTCCAGACCCTGCCCCGGGCGCTGGGGGCATGGTCCACCACAGGCACCGCAGCTCA
TCTACCAGGAGTGGCGGTGGGGACCTGACACTAGGGCTGGAGCCCTCTGAAGAGGAGGCCCCCAGGTCTC
CACTGGCACCCTCCGAAGGGGCTGGCTCCGATGTATTTGATGGTGACCTGGGAATGGGGGCAGCCAAGGG
GCTGCAAAGCCTCCCCACACATGACCCCAGCCCTCTACAGCGGTACAGTGAGGACCCCACAGTACCCCTG
CCCTCTGAGACTGATGGCTACGTTGCCCCCCTGACCTGCAGCCCCCAGCCTGAATATGTGAACCAGCCAG
ATGTTCGGCCCCAGCCCCCTTCGCCCCGAGAGGGCCCTCTGCCTGCTGCCCGACCTGCTGGTGCCACTCT
GGAAAGGCCCAAGACTCTCTCCCCAGGGAAGAATGGGGTCGTCAAAGACGTTTTTGCCTTTGGGGGTGCC
GTGGAGAACCCCGAGTACTTGACACCCCAGGGAGGAGCTGCCCCTCAGCCCCACCCTCCTCCTGCCTTCA
GCCCAGCCTTCGACAACCTCTATTACTGGGACCAGGACCCACCAGAGCGGGGGGCTCCACCCAGCACCTT
CAAAGGGACACCTACGGCAGAGAACCCAGAGTACCTGGGTCTGGACGTGCCAGTGTGA
